>Addgene plasmid #53836 | SLC5A3_pCSdest | addgene partial sequence | sequence record 163718 | SP6 5'-ATTTAGGTGACACTATAG-3'
ATTCAAGGATCACAAGTTTGTACAAAAAAGCAGAAGGGCCGTCAAGGCCCACCATGAGAGCTGTACTGGA
CACAGCAGACATTGCCATAGTGGCCCTGTATTTTATCCTGGTCATGTGCATTGGTTTTTTTGCCATGTGG
AAATCTAATAGAAGCACCGTGAGTGGATACTTCCTGGCGGGGCGCTCTATGACCTGGGTAACAATTGGTG
CCTCTCTGTTTGTGAGCAATATTGGGAGTGAGCACTTCATTGGGCTGGCAGGATCTGGAGCTGCAAGTGG
ATTTGCAGTGGGCGCATGGGAATTCAATGCCTTACTGCTTTTACAACTTCTGGGATGGGTTTTCATCCCA
ATTTACATCCGGTCAGGGGTATATACCATGCCTGAATACTTGTCCAAGCGATTTGGTGGCCATAGGATTC
AGGTCTATTTTGCAGCCTTGTCTCTGATTCTCTATATTTTCACCAAGCTCTCGGTGGATCTGTATTCGGG
TGCCCTTTTTATCCAGGAGTCTTTGGGTTGGAATCTTTATGTGTCTGTCATCCTGCTCATTGGCATGACT
GCTTTGCTGACTGTCACCGGAGGCCTTGTTGCAGTGATCTACACAGACACTCTGCAGGCTCTGCTCATGA
TCATTGGGGCACTTACACTTATGATTATTAGCATAATGGAGATTGGCGGGTTTGAGGAAGTTAAGAGAAG
GTACATGTTGGCCTCACCCGATGTCACTTCCATCTTATTGACATACAACCTTTCCAACACAAATTCTTGT
AATGTCTCCCCTAAGAA
