>Addgene plasmid #53836 | SLC5A3_pCSdest | addgene partial sequence | sequence record 163719 | EBV-rev 5'-GTGGTTTGTCCAAACTCATC-3'
ATACGACTCACTATAGTTCTAGAGGCTCGAGAGGATCACCACTTTGTACAAGAAAGCTGGGCCCATGAGG
CCTTATAAGGAGAAATAAACAAACATGAAAATTCCAAGTGAACACACAGCAAAAAGTCCAATATTTAGTA
TTACTTTAACTTGCCGAGTCTCTTCTAGCATCTGTAAACAAACAGCCTCCTCTTCCATCAGGTCTCTGAG
ACTCCTCTTGCTGAGGCTCTTACTTTTAAAGCCACAAAACCAGTCTATGAACTTCCAGTACCGACCTCCA
TCATCCGTTTCTTTCTTTCTCTCTTTCTCACCCATGAGAGCTGCTTGCCCATTGGAGTAAGCGTCAACTG
GTGTTTCTGCCTCTGAATGACCTAAGGATGCCACTGGGTTGCCCTCCTCTCTGCAGGTTACCAACAGATT
AACATCTTCAGGCTGAAGGCCCTTAATGCTGTCTTCAGATTTCCCGTTGGGAATGATGTGGTTGATGGTC
TCATTATTCTCACTGCATCTCAGAATGCTCTTTTCTTGCATTTGGTATGGTTCCTCTTTTGGGGAGCAGT
TCTCCTTCACCACCAGGTTCTTCTTAGACCAAAAGGTGGTGGTTCGAATCTGTTCCTTTGTGGGAGGTGG
TGTGAGAAGGCTCACAATTACAGTAATGAGTCCCGTGACCCAAAACAATCCTGTGGCCACATACATATAA
TGGATGTCTTTGATGAAGCCCGGCCTATTATCAGGTTGGTCACATTCTGGGGCACGGTAGGCAAAGGCCA
GTATCAAACGGACTGCTCCA
