[The description below was written by a language model from this plasmid's Addgene catalogue record.]
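Description:
SLC5A3_pCSdest is an expression clone of the human SLC5A3 gene, which encodes the sodium/myo-inositol cotransporter (also known as SMIT or SMIT1), a gene located on chromosome 21. The roughly 2.2 kb insert was moved by Gateway recombination into pCSDest, a Gateway destination version of the pCS2-type vector family with a backbone of about 4.1 kb. The plasmid is catalogued as a mammalian expression vector, is maintained at high copy number in E. coli, and is selected with ampicillin. The depositor comment gives what appears to be a cDNA clone accession as the likely source of the insert, but the record does not describe any epitope tags, fusions or mutations. No feature table is provided, so elements such as the origin of replication, polyadenylation signal and recombination-site scars are not documented here.

The insert sits downstream of two promoters, CMV and SP6, which serve different purposes. The CMV promoter drives constitutive transcription by RNA polymerase II when the DNA is introduced into vertebrate cells. The SP6 bacteriophage promoter allows the same plasmid to be used as a template for in vitro transcription, producing synthetic mRNA for microinjection into embryos. This fits the associated study, which surveyed the effects of expressing human chromosome 21 genes on early development in zebrafish. The construct is therefore one member of a clone set built to test the consequences of overexpressing individual chromosome 21 genes, and it is equally usable for transient expression of SLC5A3 in cultured cells.
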