Addgene plasmid #53836: SLC5A3_pCSdest
Depositing lab: Roger Reeves. Depositing organization: Johns Hopkins University and School of Medicine. Publication: Survey of Human Chromosome 21 Gene Expression Effects on Early Development in Danio rerio. Edie S, Zaghloul NA, Leitch CC, Klinedinst DK, Lebron J, Thole JF, McCallion AS, Katsanis N, Reeves RH. G3 (Bethesda). 2018 Jul 2;8(7):2215-2223. doi: 10.1534/g3.118.200144. PubMed 29760202.
Backbone
  Vector backbone: pCSDest
  Backbone manufacturer: Lawson Lab (Addgene Plasmid 22423)
  Backbone size w/o insert (bp): 4095
  Vector type: Mammalian Expression
Growth in bacteria
  Bacterial resistance: Ampicillin, 100 μg/mL
  Growth temperature: 37°C
  Growth strain: Top10
  Copy number: High Copy
Gene/Insert
  Gene/Insert name: SLC5A3
  Species: H. sapiens (human)
  Insert size (bp): 2157
  Entrez Gene: SLC5A3 (a.k.a. BCW2, SMIT, SMIT1, SMIT2)
  Promoter: SP6 and CMV
  Cloning method: Gateway Cloning
  Sequencing primers: 5′ CMV-F; 3′ EBV-Rev
Terms and licenses: Academic/Nonprofit Terms; Industry Terms
Depositor comments: BC146536
How to cite: SLC5A3_pCSdest was a gift from Roger Reeves (Addgene plasmid # 53836 ; http://n2t.net/addgene:53836 ; RRID:Addgene_53836)
